Addgene plasmid #21095: VP16-PBX2-pSV40
Depositing lab: Corey Largman. Depositing organization: San Francisco VA Health Care System.
Backbone
  Vector backbone: pVP16
  Backbone manufacturer: Clontech
  Backbone size w/o insert (bp): 3300
  Vector type: Mammalian Expression
Growth in bacteria
  Bacterial resistance: Ampicillin, 100 μg/mL
  Growth temperature: 37°C
  Growth strain: DH5alpha
  Copy number: High Copy
Gene/Insert
  Gene/Insert name: PBX2
  Species: H. sapiens (human)
  Entrez Gene: PBX2 (a.k.a. G17, HOX12, PBX2MHC)
  Cloning method: Restriction Enzyme
  Sequencing primers: 5′ unknown
Terms and licenses: Academic/Nonprofit Terms; Industry Terms: Not Available to Industry
How to cite: VP16-PBX2-pSV40 was a gift from Corey Largman (Addgene plasmid # 21095 ; http://n2t.net/addgene:21095 ; RRID:Addgene_21095)
