[The description below was written by a language model from this plasmid's Addgene catalogue record.]
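Description:
VP16-PBX2-pSV40 is a mammalian expression plasmid built on the commercial pVP16 backbone (about 3.3 kb without insert), carrying human PBX2 as its insert. It is maintained in E. coli as a high-copy plasmid under ampicillin selection. No feature table accompanies the record, so the exact origin of replication, promoter boundaries, polyadenylation signal and cloning junctions are not documented. The insert size and the restriction sites used for cloning are also not given.

pVP16 is generally known as the activation-domain vector of a mammalian two-hybrid system, in which a cloned coding sequence is expressed as a fusion to the herpes simplex virus VP16 transcriptional activation domain. The construct name suggests that arrangement, with a VP16–PBX2 fusion driven by an SV40 promoter, although the record does not explicitly state the promoter, the orientation of the fusion, or whether full-length PBX2 is present. PBX2 is a TALE-class homeodomain protein of the PBX family, whose members act as DNA-binding cofactors for HOX proteins.

A fusion of this type is typically used in transfected mammalian cells in one of two ways. It can test protein–protein interactions, where association of VP16-PBX2 with a DNA-binding-domain-tagged partner activates a reporter gene. It can also turn PBX2 into a constitutive activator, so that its recruitment to target DNA sites, alone or with partner proteins, can be read out as transcription. The record does not specify the intended experiment, and no mammalian selection marker is listed.
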