>Addgene plasmid #21095 | VP16-PBX2-pSV40 | addgene partial sequence | sequence record 26903 | 21095 with SV40pA-R
ATNTNNAGCNCATAACAAGTTAACAACAACAATTGCATTCATTTTATGTTTCAGGTTCAGGGGGAGGTGT
GGGAGGTTTTTTAAAGCAAGTAAAACCTCTACAGATGTGATATGGCTGATTATGATCATTACTTATCTAG
AAGCTTCTGCAGACGCGTCGACGGATCCCCGGGAATTCGGGTATGAGGTAAGTAAGCCGTCCGGAGGGGC
GGGGGTGGGGATGCATGGGGGCGTGGCCCATGTCCTCTGTCCAGAAGTCATGTCCCCATTTTTGGCATCT
CTGATTGGGCAGGGCTGGCGTCTCCACAGATTCCAGAGCATACAAGTGGGGTGGGGAAGGGAAAGTGGGG
GAGCCCAGGAGAGAAACAGAATAGTTGCAAGTGGGAGTATGTGTGTGTGAGGTGTGGGAGAGGGAGAGAG
AAAGACAGAGGANAAAAAGGGGTCTGANAAATANGTTTCTCGGTATGTGTATGTTTCTGT
